Addgene plasmid #61966: pNAS1B split mCherry N-ME(pS)VD/TRAP(RK)-C
Purpose: Positive control duet plasmid for SepOTS-dependent split mCherry assembly assay (i.e., N-mCherry is fused to the peptide ME(pS)VD (pS = phosphoserine); C-mCherry is fused to TRAP(RK))
Depositing lab: Lynne Regan. Depositing organization: Yale University. Publication: Designed Phosphoprotein Recognition in Escherichia coli. Sawyer N, Gassaway BM, Haimovich AD, Isaacs FJ, Rinehart J, Regan L. ACS Chem Biol. 2014 Nov 21;9(11):2502-7. doi: 10.1021/cb500658w. Epub 2014 Oct 6. PubMed 25272187.
Backbone
  Vector backbone: pNAS1B
  Backbone size w/o insert (bp): 3937
  Total vector size (bp): 5113
  Vector type: Bacterial Expression
Growth in bacteria
  Bacterial resistance: Ampicillin, 100 μg/mL
  Growth temperature: 37°C
  Growth strain: DH10B
  Growth instructions: Please refer to Sawyer et al. (2014) ACS Chem. Biol. 9: 2502-7 for details about the required strains and growth conditions for performing the split mCherry assembly assay.
  Copy number: Low Copy
Gene/Insert 1
  Gene/Insert name: N-mCherry-ME(pS)VD (alt names: N-ME(pS)VD; N-MEpVD)
  Insert size (bp): 531
  Promoter: PLtetO
  Cloning method: Restriction Enzyme; 5′ cloning site KpnI (not destroyed); 3′ cloning site HindIII (not destroyed)
  Sequencing primers: 5′ 5’-GATACTGAGCACATCAGCAGGACG-3’; 3′ 5’-GTAAGCCAGTATACACTCCGCTAGC-3’
Gene/Insert 2
  Gene/Insert name: TRAP(RK)-C-mCherry (alt names: TRAP(RK)-C; RK-C)
  Insert size (bp): 645
  Promoter: PBAD
  Cloning method: Restriction Enzyme; 5′ cloning site AatII (not destroyed); 3′ cloning site SacI (not destroyed)
  Sequencing primers: 5′ 5’-CCTACCTGACGCTTTTTATCGCAACTC-3’
Terms and licenses: Academic/Nonprofit Terms; Industry Terms: Not Available to Industry
How to cite: pNAS1B split mCherry N-ME(pS)VD/TRAP(RK)-C was a gift from Lynne Regan (Addgene plasmid # 61966 ; http://n2t.net/addgene:61966 ; RRID:Addgene_61966)
