[The description below was written by a language model from this plasmid's Addgene catalogue record and pLannotate feature annotations shown in this document.]
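Description:
pNAS1B split mCherry N-ME(pS)VD/TRAP(RK)-C is a 5.1 kb bacterial "duet" expression plasmid that encodes both halves of a split mCherry complementation assay from a single pNAS1B backbone. It is propagated in E. coli from a p15A origin, which the record lists as low copy and which is compatible with ColE1-type plasmids, so it can coexist with other plasmids in the same cell. Selection is by ampicillin resistance (bla under its own promoter). Short annotated matches to an RSF origin and a pBR322 bom region are only fragments, probably residual backbone sequence.

Two independently regulated cassettes carry the payload. In the first, the PLtetO-1 promoter drives the N-terminal mCherry fragment fused to the peptide ME(pS)VD, followed by an rrnB T1 terminator. The pS position denotes phosphoserine, whose incorporation depends on the SepOTS phosphoserine translation system, which is not among the features annotated on this plasmid. In the second, the araBAD promoter, with the divergently transcribed araC regulator, drives TRAP(RK) fused to the C-terminal mCherry fragment, terminated by rrnB T1 and T2. The annotation tool labels the TRAP(RK) region as a fragment of human STIP1, a co-chaperone, indicating similarity to that protein. It labels the two mCherry pieces as fragments of related Discosoma-derived fluorescent proteins.

In split-protein assays of this type, binding between the two fusion partners, here TRAP(RK) and the phosphorylated peptide, brings the mCherry halves together and restores red fluorescence. The record designates this plasmid as the positive control for the SepOTS-dependent split mCherry assembly assay, used to study designed phosphoprotein recognition in E. coli.
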