Features (pLannotate 1.2.2; 15 found; start..end, strand, type, name):
      7..80      +  promoter       PLtetO-1 promoter: modified phage lambda PL promoter with tet operator sites (Lutz and Bujard, 1997)
    117..608     +  CDS            RDSmCherry0.1 (fragment): RDSmCherry0.1 is a basic (constitutively fluorescent) red fluorescent protein published in 2017, derived from Discosoma sp..
    669..755     +  terminator     rrnB T1 terminator: Escherichia coli rrnB; transcription terminator T1 from the E. coli rrnB gene
    775..801     +  misc_feature   bom (fragment): basis of mobility region from pBR322
    900..955     -  rep_origin     RSF ori (fragment): Plasmids containing the RSF 1030 origin of replication can be propagated in E. coli cells that contain additional plasmids with compatible origins.
   1043..1588    -  rep_origin     p15A ori: Plasmids containing the medium-copy-number p15A origin of replication can be propagated in E. coli cells that contain a second plasmid with the ColE1 origin.
   1736..2614    -  CDS            araC: L-arabinose regulatory protein; araC
   2641..2925    +  promoter       araBAD promoter: araBAD; promoter of the L-arabinose operon of E. coli; the araC regulatory gene is transcribed in the opposite direction (Guzman et al., 1995)
   2966..3346    +  CDS            STIP1 (fragment): STIP1_HUMAN - Experimental evidence at protein level: Swiss-Prot protein existence level 1. Acts as a co-chaperone for HSP90AA1 (PubMed:27353360). Mediates the association of the molecular chaperones HSPA8/HSC70 and HSP90 (By similarity). From Homo sapiens (Human).
   3368..3598    +  CDS            Blue102 (fragment): Blue102 is a fluorescent protein published in 2010, derived from Discosoma sp..
   3696..3811    +  ncRNA          5S rRNA: Accession: RF00001 - 5S ribosomal RNA
   3815..3901    +  terminator     rrnB T1 terminator: Escherichia coli rrnB; transcription terminator T1 from the E. coli rrnB gene
   3993..4020    +  terminator     rrnB T2 terminator: transcription terminator T2 from the E. coli rrnB gene
   4050..4113    +  promoter       AmpR promoter: bla
   4114..4974    +  CDS            AmpR: β-lactamase; bla; confers resistance to ampicillin, carbenicillin, and related antibiotics
>Addgene plasmid #61966 | pNAS1B split mCherry N-ME(pS)VD/TRAP(RK)-C | depositor full sequence | sequence record 101265 | pNAS1B split mCherry N-ME(pS)VD/TRAP(RK)-C sequence 5113 bps
AGATCTTCCCTATCAGTGATAGAGATTGACATCCCTATCAGTGATAGAGATACTGAGCACATCAGCAGGA
CGCACTGACCGAATTCATTAAAGAGGAGAAAGGTACCATGGCATCCGTGAGCAAGGGCGAGGAGGATAAC
ATGGCCATCATCAAGGAGTTCATGCGCTTCAAGGTGCACATGGAGGGCTCCGTGAACGGCCACGAGTTCG
AGATCGAGGGCGAGGGCGAGGGCCGCCCCTACGAGGGCACCCAGACCGCCAAGCTGAAGGTGACCAAGGG
TGGCCCCCTGCCCTTCGCCTGGGACATCCTGTCCCCTCAGTTCATGTACGGCTCCAAGGCCTACGTGAAG
CACCCCGCCGACATCCCCGACTACTTGAAGCTGTCCTTCCCCGAGGGCTTCAAGTGGGAGCGCGTGATGA
ACTTCGAGGACGGCGGCGTGGTGACCGTGACCCAGGACTCCTCCCTGCAGGACGGCGAGTTCATCTACAA
GGTGAAGCTGCGCGGCACCAACTTCCCCTCCGACGGCCCCGTAATGCAGAAGAAGACCATGGGCTGGGAG
GCCTCCTCCGAGCGGATGTACCCCGAGGACGGTGGCTCTGGCTCTGGGTCGACTGGTATGGAATAGGTGG
ATTAATGAAAGCTTCATGGTACGCGTGCTGCCAGGCATCAAATAAAACGAAAGGCTCAGTCGAAAGACTG
GGCCTTTCGTTTTATCTGTTGTTTGTCGGTGAACGCTCTCCTGAGTAGGACAAATCCGCCGCCCTCCTAG
GATCAGCGCTAGCGGAGTGTATACTGGCTTACTATGTTGGCACTGATGAGGGTGTCAGTGAAGTGCTTCA
TGTGGCAGGAGAAAAAAGGCTGCACCGGTGCGTCAGCAGAATATGTGATACAGGATATATTCCGCTTCCT
CGCTCACTGACTCGCTACGCTCGGTCGTTCGACTGCGGCGAGCGGAAATGGCTTACGAACGGGGCGGAGA
TTTCCTGGAAGATGCCAGGAAGATACTTAACAGGGAAGTGAGAGGGCCGCGGCAAAGCCGTTTTTCCATA
GGCTCCGCCCCCCTGACAAGCATCACGAAATCTGACGCTCAAATCAGTGGTGGCGAAACCCGACAGGACT
ATAAAGATACCAGGCGTTTCCCCCTGGCGGCTCCCTCGTGCGCTCTCCTGTTCCTGCCTTTCGGTTTACC
GGTGTCATTCCGCTGTTATGGCCGCGTTTGTCTCATTCCACGCCTGACACTCAGTTCCGGGTAGGCAGTT
CGCTCCAAGCTGGACTGTATGCACGAACCCCCCGTTCAGTCCGACCGCTGCGCCTTATCCGGTAACTATC
GTCTTGAGTCCAACCCGGAAAGACATGCAAAAGCACCACTGGCAGCAGCCACTGGTAATTGATTTAGAGG
AGTTAGTCTTGAAGTCATGCGCCGGTTAAGGCTAAACTGAAAGGACAAGTTTTGGTGACTGCGCTCCTCC
AAGCCAGTTACCTCGGTTCAAAGAGTTGGTAGCTCAGAGAACCTTCGAAAAACCGCCCTGCAAGGCGGTT
TTTTCGTTTTCAGAGCAAGAGATTACGCGCAGACCAAAACGATCTCAAGAAGATCATCTTATTAACTGCA
GAGATCAATTCGCGCGCGAAGGCGAAGCGGCATGCTGCATAATGTGCCTGTCAAATGGACGAAGCAGGGA
TTCTGCAAACCCTATGCTACTCCGTCAAGCCGTCAATTGTCTGATTCGTTACCAATTATGACAACTTGAC
GGCTACATCATTCACTTTTTCTTCACAACCGGCACGGAACTCGCTCGGGCTGGCCCCGGTGCATTTTTTA
AATACCCGCGAGAAATAGAGTTGATCGTCAAAACCAACATTGCGACCGACGGTGGCGATAGGCATCCGGG
TGGTGCTCAAAAGCAGCTTCGCCTGGCTGATACGTTGGTCCTCGCGCCAGCTTAAGACGCTAATCCCTAA
CTGCTGGCGGAAAAGATGTGACAGACGCGACGGCGACAAGCAAACATGCTGTGCGACGCTGGCGATATCA
AAATTGCTGTCTGCCAGGTGATCGCTGATGTACTGACAAGCCTCGCGTACCCGATTATCCATCGGTGGAT
GGAGCGACTCGTTAATCGCTTCCATGCGCCGCAGTAACAATTGCTCAAGCAGATTTATCGCCAGCAGCTC
CGAATAGCGCCCTTCCCCTTGCCCGGCGTTAATGATTTGCCCAAACAGGTCGCTGAAATGCGGCTGGTGC
GCTTCATCCGGGCGAAAGAACCCCGTATTGGCAAATATTGACGGCCAGTTAAGCCATTCATGCCAGTAGG
CGCGCGGACGAAAGTAAACCCACTGGTGATACCATTCGCGAGCCTCCGGATGACGACCGTAGTGATGAAT
CTCTCCTGGCGGGAACAGCAAAATATCACCCGGTCGGCAAACAAATTCTCGTCCCTGATTTTTCACCACC
CCCTGACCGCGAATGGTGAGATTGAGAATATAACCTTTCATTCCCAGCGGTCGGTCGATAAAAAAATCGA
GATAACCGTTGGCCTCAATCGGCGTTAAACCCGCCACCAGATGGGCATTAAACGAGTATCCCGGCAGCAG
GGGATCATTTTGCGCTTCAGCCATACTTTTCATACTCCCGCCATTCAGAGAAGAAACCAATTGTCCATAT
TGCATCAGACATTGCCGTCACTGCGTCTTTTACTGGCTCTTCTCGCTAACCAAACCGGTAACCCCGCTTA
TTAAAAGCATTCTGTAACAAAGCGGGACCAAAGCCATGACAAAAACGCGTAACAAAAGTGTCTATAATCA
CGGCAGAAAAGTCCACATTGATTATTTGCACGGCGTCACACTTTGCTATGCCATAGCATTTTTATCCATA
AGATTAGCGGATCCTACCTGACGCTTTTTATCGCAACTCTCTACTGTTTCTCCATACCCGTTTTTTGGGC
TAACAGGAGGAATGACGTCATGGCTAAGCAGGCACTGAAAGAAAAAGAGCTGGGGAACGATGCCTACAAG
AAGAAAGACTTTGACACAGCCTTGAAGCATTACGACAAAGCCAAGGAGCTGGACCCCACTAACATGACTT
ACATTACCAATCAAGCAGCGGTATACTTTGAAAAGGGCGACTACAATAAGTGCCGGGAGCTTTGTGAGAA
GGCCATTGAAGTGGGGAGAGAAAACCGAGAAGACTATCGACAGATTGCCAAAGCATATGCTCGAATTGGC
AACTCCTACTTCAAAGAAGAAAAGTACAAGGATGCCATCCATTTCTATAACAAGTCTCTGGCAGAACACC
GACGCCCAAAAGTGCTCAAGAAATGCCAGCAGGCAGAGAAAATCCTGAAGGAGCAAGCGGCCGCAGGTGG
AAGCGGTGGCGCCCTGAAGGGCGAGATCAAGCAGAGGCTGAAGCTGAAGGACGGCGGCCACTACGACGCT
GAGGTCAAGACCACCTACAAGGCCAAGAAGCCCGTGCAGCTGCCCGGCGCCTACAACGTCAACATCAAGT
TGGACATCACCTCCCACAACGAGGACTACACCATCGTGGAACAGTACGAACGCGCCGAGGGCCGCCACTC
CACCGGCGGCATGGACGAGCTGTACAAGTGATAAGAGCTCTTGGCTGTTTTGGCGGATGAGAGAAGATTT
TCAGCCTGATACAGATTAAATCAGAACGCAGAAGCGGTCTGATAAAACAGAATTTGCCTGGCGGCAGTAG
CGCGGTGGTCCCACCTGACCCCATGCCGAACTCAGAAGTGAAACGCCGTAGCGCCGATGGTAGTGTGGGG
TCTCCCCATGCGAGAGTAGGGAACTGCCAGGCATCAAATAAAACGAAAGGCTCAGTCGAAAGACTGGGCC
TTTCGTTTTATCTGTTGTTTGTCGGTGAACGCTCTCCTGAGTAGGACAAATCCGCCGGGAGCGGATTTGA
ACGTTGCGAAGCAACGGCCCGGAGGGTGGCGGGCAGGACGCCCGCCATAAACTGCCAGGCATCAAATTAA
GCAGAAGGCCATCCTGACGGATGGCCTTTTTGCGTTTCTACAAACTCCTCGAGTTCAAATATGTATCCGC
TCATGAGACAATAACCCTGATAAATGCTTCAATAATATTGAAAAAGGAAGAGTATGAGTATTCAACATTT
CCGTGTCGCCCTTATTCCCTTTTTTGCGGCATTTTGCCTTCCTGTTTTTGCTCACCCAGAAACGCTGGTG
AAAGTAAAAGATGCTGAAGATCAGTTGGGTGCACGAGTGGGTTACATCGAACTGGATCTCAACAGCGGTA
AGATCCTTGAGAGTTTTCGCCCCGAAGAACGTTTTCCAATGATGAGCACTTTTAAAGTTCTGCTATGTGG
CGCGGTATTATCCCGTGTTGACGCCGGGCAAGAGCAACTCGGTCGCCGCATACACTATTCTCAGAATGAC
TTGGTTGAGTACTCACCAGTCACAGAAAAGCATCTTACGGATGGCATGACAGTAAGAGAATTATGCAGTG
CTGCCATAACCATGAGTGATAACACTGCGGCCAACTTACTTCTGACAACGATCGGAGGACCGAAGGAGCT
AACCGCTTTTTTGCACAACATGGGGGATCATGTAACTCGCCTTGATCGTTGGGAACCGGAGCTGAATGAA
GCCATACCAAACGACGAGCGTGACACCACGATGCCTGTAGCAATGGCAACAACGTTGCGCAAACTATTAA
CTGGCGAACTACTTACTCTAGCTTCCCGGCAACAATTAATAGACTGGATGGAGGCGGATAAAGTTGCAGG
ACCACTTCTGCGCTCGGCCCTTCCGGCTGGCTGGTTTATTGCTGATAAATCTGGAGCCGGTGAGCGTGGG
TCTCGCGGTATCATTGCAGCACTGGGGCCAGATGGTAAGCCCTCCCGTATCGTAGTTATCTACACGACGG
GGAGTCAGGCAACTATGGATGAACGAAATAGACAGATCGCTGAGATAGGTGCCTCACTGATTAAGCATTG
GTAACTGTCAGACCAAGTTTACTCATATATACTTTAGATTGATTTAAAACTTCATTTTTAATTTAAAAGG
ATCTAGGTGAAGATCCTTTTTGATAATCTCATGACCAAAATCCCTTAACGTGAGTTTTCGTTCCACTGAG
CGA
