>Addgene plasmid #61966 | pNAS1B split mCherry N-ME(pS)VD/TRAP(RK)-C | addgene partial sequence | sequence record 104399 | pALEX-Seq2 5'-GTGCCTCACTGATTAAGCATTG-3'
AAACTTCATTTTTAATTTAAAAGGATCTAGGTGAAGATCCTTTTTGATAATCTCATGACCAAAATCCCTT
AACGTGAGTTTTCGTTCCACTGAGCGAAGATCTTCCCTATCAGTGATAGAGATTGACATCCCTATCAGTG
ATAGAGATACTGAGCACATCAGCAGGACGCACTGACCGAATTCATTAAAGAGGAGAAAGGTACCATGGCA
TCCGTGAGCAAGGGCGAGGAGGATAACATGGCCATCATCAAGGAGTTCATGCGCTTCAAGGTGCACATGG
AGGGCTCCGTGAACGGCCACGAGTTCGAGATCGAGGGCGAGGGCGAGGGCCGCCCCTACGAGGGCACCCA
GACCGCCAAGCTGAAGGTGACCAAGGGTGGCCCCCTGCCCTTCGCCTGGGACATCCTGTCCCCTCAGTTC
ATGTACGGCTCCAAGGCCTACGTGAAGCACCCCGCCGACATCCCCGACTACTTGAAGCTGTCCTTCCCCG
AGGGCTTCAAGTGGGAGCGCGTGATGAACTTCGAGGACGGCGGCGTGGTGACCGTGACCCAGGACTCCTC
CCTGCAGGACGGCGAGTTCATCTACAAGGTGAAGCTGCGCGGCACCAACTTCCCCTCCGACGGCCCCGTA
ATGCAGAAGAAGACCATGGGCTGGGAGGCCTCCTCCGAGCGGATGTACCCCGAGGACGGTGGCTCTGGCT
CTGGGTCGACTGGTATGGAATAGGTGGATTAATGAAAGCTTCATGGTACGCGTGCTGCCAGGCATCAAAT
AAAACGAAAGGCTCAGTCGAAAGACTGGGCCTTTCGTTTTATCTGTTGTTTGTCGGTGAACGCTCTCCTG
AGTAGGACAAATCCGCCGCCCTCCTAGGATCAGCGCTAGCGGAGTGTATACTGGCTTACTATGTTGGCAC
TGATGA
