>Addgene plasmid #61966 | pNAS1B split mCherry N-ME(pS)VD/TRAP(RK)-C | addgene partial sequence | sequence record 104564 | pBAD-F 5'-ATGCCATAGCATTTTTATCC-3'
GCTTTTTATCGCAACTCTCTACTGTTTCTCCATACCCGTTTTTTGGGCTAACAGGAGGAATGACGTCATG
GCTAAGCAGGCACTGAAAGAAAAAGAGCTGGGGAACGATGCCTACAAGAAGAAAGACTTTGACACAGCCT
TGAAGCATTACGACAAAGCCAAGGAGCTGGACCCCACTAACATGACTTACATTACCAATCAAGCAGCGGT
ATACTTTGAAAAGGGCGACTACAATAAGTGCCGGGAGCTTTGTGAGAAGGCCATTGAAGTGGGGAGAGAA
AACCGAGAAGACTATCGACAGATTGCCAAAGCATATGCTCGAATTGGCAACTCCTACTTCAAAGAAGAAA
AGTACAAGGATGCCATCCATTTCTATAACAAGTCTCTGGCAGAACACCGACGCCCAAAAGTGCTCAAGAA
ATGCCAGCAGGCAGAGAAAATCCTGAAGGAGCAAGCGGCCGCAGGTGGAAGCGGTGGCGCCCTGAAGGGC
GAGATCAAGCAGAGGCTGAAGCTGAAGGACGGCGGCCACTACGACGCTGAGGTCAAGACCACCTACAAGG
CCAAGAAGCCCGTGCAGCTGCCCGGCGCCTACAACGTCAACATCAAGTTGGACATCACCTCCCACAACGA
GGACTACACCATCGTGGAACAGTACGAACGCGCCGAGGGCCGCCACTCCACCGGCGGCATGGACGAGCTG
TACAAGTGATAAGAGCTCTTGGCTGTTTTGGCGGATGAGAGAAGATTTTCAGCCTGATACAGATTAAATC
AGAACGCAGAAGCGGTCTGATAAAACAGAATTTGCCTGGCGGCAGTAGCGCGGTGGTCCCACCTGACCCC
ATGCCGAACTCAGAAGTGAAACGCCGTA
